Addgene plasmid #178686: A1-LCD-30G+30S+7F-7Y
Purpose: Bacterial expression of N-terminally 6His tagged A1-LCD with thirty Gly residues replaced with Ser, seven Tyr residues replaced with Phe (LCD: low-complexity domain, aa 186-320)
Depositing lab: Tanja Mittag. Depositing organization: St. Jude Children's Research Hospital. Publication: Deciphering how naturally occurring sequence features impact the phase behaviours of disordered prion-like domains. Bremer A, Farag M, Borcherds WM, Peran I, Martin EW, Pappu RV, Mittag T. Nat Chem. 2022 Feb;14(2):196-207. doi: 10.1038/s41557-021-00840-w. Epub 2021 Dec 20. PubMed 34931046.
Backbone
  Vector backbone: pDEST17
  Vector type: Bacterial Expression
Growth in bacteria
  Bacterial resistance: Ampicillin, 100 μg/mL
  Growth temperature: 37°C
  Growth strain: DH5alpha
  Copy number: Low Copy
Gene/Insert
  Gene/Insert name: A1-LCD-30G+30S+7F-7Y
  Species: H. sapiens (human)
  Mutation: thirty Gly residues replaced with Ser, seven Tyr residues replaced with Phe
  Entrez Gene: HNRNPA1 (a.k.a. ALS19, ALS20, HNRPA1, HNRPA1L3, IBMPFD3, MPD3, UP 1, hnRNP A1, hnRNP-A1)
  Tag / fusion protein: 6xHis (N terminal on insert)
  Cloning method: Gateway Cloning
Terms and licenses: Academic/Nonprofit Terms; Industry Terms: Not Available to Industry
How to cite: A1-LCD-30G+30S+7F-7Y was a gift from Tanja Mittag (Addgene plasmid # 178686 ; http://n2t.net/addgene:178686 ; RRID:Addgene_178686)
