[The description below was written by a language model from this plasmid's Addgene catalogue record and pLannotate feature annotations shown in this document.]
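Description:
A1-LCD-30G+30S+7F-7Y is a bacterial expression plasmid built on the Gateway destination vector pDEST17, carrying a designed variant of the low-complexity domain (LCD, residues 186–320) of human hnRNP A1 (HNRNPA1). In this variant thirty glycine residues are replaced by serine and seven tyrosine residues by phenylalanine. The 5,131 nt plasmid is selected with ampicillin through a complete β-lactamase gene and its promoter. It replicates from a ColE1/pBR322-type origin accompanied by the bom region and the rop gene, which keeps copy number low, in agreement with the catalogue's low-copy designation. Two fragments of the tetracycline resistance gene and its promoter are also annotated; these appear to be backbone remnants, and tetracycline is not listed as a selection.

Expression is driven by a T7 promoter followed by the phage T7 gene 10 ribosome binding site, so the protein is made in hosts that supply T7 RNA polymerase, and transcription ends at a T7 terminator. The reading frame begins with an N-terminal histidine tag (recorded as 6xHis; the annotation tool matched it as a fragment of an 8xHis tag). It continues through attB1 and a partial match to a TEV protease recognition site, which would allow tag removal, and then into the LCD coding region, which is followed by attB2. The attB sites are the scars of Gateway recombination. The automated annotation labels the insert as a fragment of the paralogue HNRNPA1L2, which probably reflects sequence similarity, since the catalogue identifies the gene as HNRNPA1. A short annotated SET1 fragment lies downstream of attB2, and the record does not list it as a tag. The plasmid is used to produce purified LCD variant protein for studying how sequence features influence the phase behaviour of disordered prion-like domains.
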