Features (pLannotate 1.2.2; 18 found; start..end, strand, type, name):
     21..39      +  promoter       T7 promoter: promoter for bacteriophage T7 RNA polymerase
     71..93      +  RBS            RBS: efficient ribosome binding site from bacteriophage T7 gene 10 (Olins and Rangwala, 1989)
    111..131     +  CDS            8xHis (fragment): 8xHis affinity tag
    140..164     +  protein_bind   attB1: mutant version of attB; recombination site for the Gateway® BP reaction BP Clonase™
    170..186     +  CDS            TEV site (fragment): tobacco etch virus (TEV) protease recognition and cleavage site
    191..595     +  CDS            HNRNPA1L2 (fragment): RA1L2_HUMAN - Also known as HNRNPA1L. Experimental evidence at transcript level: Swiss-Prot protein existence level 2. Involved in the packaging of pre-mRNA into hnRNP particles, transport of poly(A) mRNA from the nucleus to the cytoplasm and may modulate splice site selection. From Homo sapiens (Human).
    600..624     -  protein_bind   attB2: mutant version of attB; recombination site for the Gateway® BP reaction BP Clonase™
    634..683     +  CDS            SET1 (fragment): solubility-enhancement tag derived from T7 phage gene 10B
    691..738     +  terminator     T7 terminator: transcription terminator for bacteriophage T7 RNA polymerase
    764..1056    -  CDS            TcR (fragment): tetracycline efflux protein; tet; confers resistance to tetracycline
   1104..1132    -  promoter       tet promoter: E. coli promoter for tetracycline efflux protein gene
   1245..1349    +  promoter       AmpR promoter: bla
   1350..2210    +  CDS            AmpR: β-lactamase; bla; confers resistance to ampicillin, carbenicillin, and related antibiotics
   2381..2969    +  rep_origin     ori: high-copy-number ColE1/pMB1/pBR322/pUC origin of replication
   3155..3294    -  misc_feature   bom: basis of mobility region from pBR322
   3396..3587    -  CDS            rop: Rop protein, which maintains plasmids at low copy number; rop
   3604..3984    +  CDS            YPB1_ECOLX: Protein predicted: Swiss-Prot protein existence level 4. From Escherichia coli.
   4226..5130    -  CDS            TcR (fragment): tetracycline efflux protein; tet; confers resistance to tetracycline
>Addgene plasmid #178686 | A1-LCD-30G+30S+7F-7Y | addgene full sequence | sequence record 357017 | Addgene NGS Result
AGATCTCGATCCCGCGAAATTAATACGACTCACTATAGGGAGACCACAACGGTTTCCCTCTAGAAATAAT
TTTGTTTAACTTTAAGAAGGAGATATACATATGTCGTACTACCATCACCATCACCATCACCTCGAATCAA
CAAGTTTGTACAAAAAAGCAGGCTTCGAGAACCTGTATTTTCAGGGTAGCATGGCAAGCGCAAGCAGCAG
CCAGCGTAGCCGTAGCAGCAGCGGTAATTTTAGCGGTAGCCGTTCAGGTAGCTTTAGCGGCAATGATAAT
TTTGGTCGCAGTGGCAATTTTAGTGGTCGTAGCGGTTTTTCAGGTAGTCGTAGTGGTAGCGGCTTTAGTG
GTTCAAGCGATAGCTTTAATAGCTTTGGTAATGACAGCAGCAATTTTTCTGGTTCCAGCAGCTTTAATGA
TTTCGGCAACTTTAATAACCAGAGCAGCAACTTTGGTCCGATGAAAAGTGGTAATTTTTCCGGTCGTAGC
AGCTCAAGCAGTGGTAGCAGCGGTCAGTTTTTTGCCAAACCGCGTAATCAGGGTTCATTTAGCGGTTCTA
GCAGCAGTAGCAGCTTTTCAAGCAGCCGTCGTTTTTAAGACCCAGCTTTCTTGTACAAAGTGGTTGATTC
GAGGCTGCTAACAAAGCCCGAAAGGAAGCTGAGTTGGCTGCTGCCACCGCTGAGCAATAACTAGCATAAC
CCCTTGGGGCCTCTAAACGGGTCTTGAGGGGTTTTTTGCTGAAAGGAGGAACTATATCCGGATATCCACA
GGACGGGTGTGGTCGCCATGATCGCGTAGTCGATAGTGGCTCCAAGTAGCGAAGCGAGCAGGACTGGGCG
GCGGCCAAAGCGGTCGGACAGTGCTCCGAGAACGGGTGCGCATAGAAATTGCATCAACGCATATAGCGCT
AGCAGCACGCCATAGTGACTGGCGATGCTGTCGGAATGGACGATATCCCGCAAGAGGCCCGGCAGTACCG
GCATAACCAAGCCTATGCCTACAGCATCCAGGGTGACGGTGCCGAGGATGACGATGAGCGCATTGTTAGA
TTTCATACACGGTGCCTGACTGCGTTAGCAATTTAACTGTGATAAACTACCGCATTAAAGCTTATCGATG
ATAAGCTGTCAAACATGAGAATTCTTGAAGACGAAAGGGCCTCGTGATACGCCTATTTTTATAGGTTAAT
GTCATGATAATAATGGTTTCTTAGACGTCAGGTGGCACTTTTCGGGGAAATGTGCGCGGAACCCCTATTT
GTTTATTTTTCTAAATACATTCAAATATGTATCCGCTCATGAGACAATAACCCTGATAAATGCTTCAATA
ATATTGAAAAAGGAAGAGTATGAGTATTCAACATTTCCGTGTCGCCCTTATTCCCTTTTTTGCGGCATTT
TGCCTTCCTGTTTTTGCTCACCCAGAAACGCTGGTGAAAGTAAAAGATGCTGAAGATCAGTTGGGTGCAC
GAGTGGGTTACATCGAACTGGATCTCAACAGCGGTAAGATCCTTGAGAGTTTTCGCCCCGAAGAACGTTT
TCCAATGATGAGCACTTTTAAAGTTCTGCTATGTGGCGCGGTATTATCCCGTGTTGACGCCGGGCAAGAG
CAACTCGGTCGCCGCATACACTATTCTCAGAATGACTTGGTTGAGTACTCACCAGTCACAGAAAAGCATC
TTACGGATGGCATGACAGTAAGAGAATTATGCAGTGCTGCCATAACCATGAGTGATAACACTGCGGCCAA
CTTACTTCTGACAACGATCGGAGGACCGAAGGAGCTAACCGCTTTTTTGCACAACATGGGGGATCATGTA
ACTCGCCTTGATCGTTGGGAACCGGAGCTGAATGAAGCCATACCAAACGACGAGCGTGACACCACGATGC
CTGCAGCAATGGCAACAACGTTGCGCAAACTATTAACTGGCGAACTACTTACTCTAGCTTCCCGGCAACA
ATTAATAGACTGGATGGAGGCGGATAAAGTTGCAGGACCACTTCTGCGCTCGGCCCTTCCGGCTGGCTGG
TTTATTGCTGATAAATCTGGAGCCGGTGAGCGTGGGTCTCGCGGTATCATTGCAGCACTGGGGCCAGATG
GTAAGCCCTCCCGTATCGTAGTTATCTACACGACGGGGAGTCAGGCAACTATGGATGAACGAAATAGACA
GATCGCTGAGATAGGTGCCTCACTGATTAAGCATTGGTAACTGTCAGACCAAGTTTACTCATATATACTT
TAGATTGATTTAAAACTTCATTTTTAATTTAAAAGGATCTAGGTGAAGATCCTTTTTGATAATCTCATGA
CCAAAATCCCTTAACGTGAGTTTTCGTTCCACTGAGCGTCAGACCCCGTAGAAAAGATCAAAGGATCTTC
TTGAGATCCTTTTTTTCTGCGCGTAATCTGCTGCTTGCAAACAAAAAAACCACCGCTACCAGCGGTGGTT
TGTTTGCCGGATCAAGAGCTACCAACTCTTTTTCCGAAGGTAACTGGCTTCAGCAGAGCGCAGATACCAA
ATACTGTCCTTCTAGTGTAGCCGTAGTTAGGCCACCACTTCAAGAACTCTGTAGCACCGCCTACATACCT
CGCTCTGCTAATCCTGTTACCAGTGGCTGCTGCCAGTGGCGATAAGTCGTGTCTTACCGGGTTGGACTCA
AGACGATAGTTACCGGATAAGGCGCAGCGGTCGGGCTGAACGGGGGGTTCGTGCACACAGCCCAGCTTGG
AGCGAACGACCTACACCGAACTGAGATACCTACAGCGTGAGCTATGAGAAAGCGCCACGCTTCCCGAAGG
GAGAAAGGCGGACAGGTATCCGGTAAGCGGCAGGGTCGGAACAGGAGAGCGCACGAGGGAGCTTCCAGGG
GGAAACGCCTGGTATCTTTATAGTCCTGTCGGGTTTCGCCACCTCTGACTTGAGCGTCGATTTTTGTGAT
GCTCGTCAGGGGGGCGGAGCCTATGGAAAAACGCCAGCAACGCGGCCTTTTTACGGTTCCTGGCCTTTTG
CTGGCCTTTTGCTCACATGTTCTTTCCTGCGTTATCCCCTGATTCTGTGGATAACCGTATTACCGCCTTT
GAGTGAGCTGATACCGCTCGCCGCAGCCGAACGACCGAGCGCAGCGAGTCAGTGAGCGAGGAAGCGGAAG
AGCGCCTGATGCGGTATTTTCTCCTTACGCATCTGTGCGGTATTTCACACCGCAATGGTGCACTCTCAGT
ACAATCTGCTCTGATGCCGCATAGTTAAGCCAGTATACACTCCGCTATCGCTACGTGACTGGGTCATGGC
TGCGCCCCGACACCCGCCAACACCCGCTGACGCGCCCTGACGGGCTTGTCTGCTCCCGGCATCCGCTTAC
AGACAAGCTGTGACCGTCTCCGGGAGCTGCATGTGTCAGAGGTTTTCACCGTCATCACCGAAACGCGCGA
GGCAGCTGCGGTAAAGCTCATCAGCGTGGTCGTGAAGCGATTCACAGATGTCTGCCTGTTCATCCGCGTC
CAGCTCGTTGAGTTTCTCCAGAAGCGTTAATGTCTGGCTTCTGATAAAGCGGGCCATGTTAAGGGCGGTT
TTTTCCTGTTTGGTCACTGATGCCTCCGTGTAAGGGGGATTTCTGTTCATGGGGGTAATGATACCGATGA
AACGAGAGAGGATGCTCACGATACGGGTTACTGATGATGAACATGCCCGGTTACTGGAACGTTGTGAGGG
TAAACAACTGGCGGTATGGATGCGGCGGGACCAGAGAAAAATCACTCAGGGTCAATGCCAGCGCTTCGTT
AATACAGATGTAGGTGTTCCACAGGGTAGCCAGCAGCATCCTGCGATGCAGATCCGGAACATAATGGTGC
AGGGCGCTGACTTCCGCGTTTCCAGACTTTACGAAACACGGAAACCGAAGACCATTCATGTTGTTGCTCA
GGTCGCAGACGTTTTGCAGCAGCAGTCGCTTCACGTTCGCTCGCGTATCGGTGATTCATTCTGCTAACCA
GTAAGGCAACCCCGCCAGCCTAGCCGGGTCCTCAACGACAGGAGCACGATCATGCGCACCCGTGGCCAGG
ACCCAACGCTGCCCGAGATGCGCCGCGTGCGGCTGCTGGAGATGGCGGACGCGATGGATATGTTCTGCCA
AGGGTTGGTTTGCGCATTCACAGTTCTCCGCAAGAATTGATTGGCTCCAATTCTTGGAGTGGTGAATCCG
TTAGCGAGGTGCCGCCGGCTTCCATTCAGGTCGAGGTGGCCCGGCTCCATGCACCGCGACGCAACGCGGG
GAGGCAGACAAGGTATAGGGCGGCGCCTACAATCCATGCCAACCCGTTCCATGTGCTCGCCGAGGCGGCA
TAAATCGCCGTGACGATCAGCGGTCCAATGATCGAAGTTAGGCTGGTAAGAGCCGCGAGCGATCCTTGAA
GCTGTCCCTGATGGTCGTCATCTACCTGCCTGGACAGCATGGCCTGCAACGCGGGCATCCCGATGCCGCC
GGAAGCGAGAAGAATCATAATGGGGAAGGCCATCCAGCCTCGCGTCGCGAACGCCAGCAAGACGTAGCCC
AGCGCGTCGGCCGCCATGCCGGCGATAATGGCCTGCTTCTCGCCGAAACGTTTGGTGGCGGGACCAGTGA
CGAAGGCTTGAGCGAGGGCGTGCAAGATTCCGAATACCGCAAGCGACAGGCCGATCATCGTCGCGCTCCA
GCGAAAGCGGTCCTCGCCGAAAATGACCCAGAGCGCTGCCGGCACCTGTCCTACGAGTTGCATGATAAAG
AAGACAGTCATAAGTGCGGCGACGATAGTCATGCCCCGCGCCCACCGGAAGGAGCTGACTGGGTTGAAGG
CTCTCAAGGGCATCGGTCGATCGACGCTCTCCCTTATGCGACTCCTGCATTAGGAAGCAGCCCAGTAGTA
GGTTGAGGCCGTTGAGCACCGCCGCCGCAAGGAATGGTGCATGCAAGGAGATGGCGCCCAACAGTCCCCC
GGCCACGGGGCCTGCCACCATACCCACGCCGAAACAAGCGCTCATGAGCCCGAAGTGGCGAGCCCGATCT
TCCCCATCGGTGATGTCGGCGATATAGGCGCCAGCAACCGCACCTGTGGCGCCGGTGATGCCGGCCACGA
TGCGTCCGGCGTAGAGGATCG
