>Addgene plasmid #178686 | A1-LCD-30G+30S+7F-7Y | depositor partial sequence | sequence record 357015 | ORF Sequence
ATGTCGTACTACCATCACCATCACCATCACCTCGAATCAACAAGTTTGTACAAAAAAGCAGGCTTCGAGA
ACCTGTATTTTCAGGGTAGCATGGCAAGCGCAAGCAGCAGCCAGCGTAGCCGTAGCAGCAGCGGTAATTT
TAGCGGTAGCCGTTCAGGTAGCTTTAGCGGCAATGATAATTTTGGTCGCAGTGGCAATTTTAGTGGTCGT
AGCGGTTTTTCAGGTAGTCGTAGTGGTAGCGGCTTTAGTGGTTCAAGCGATAGCTTTAATAGCTTTGGTA
ATGACAGCAGCAATTTTTCTGGTTCCAGCAGCTTTAATGATTTCGGCAACTTTAATAACCAGAGCAGCAA
CTTTGGTCCGATGAAAAGTGGTAATTTTTCCGGTCGTAGCAGCTCAAGCAGTGGTAGCAGCGGTCAGTTT
TTTGCCAAACCGCGTAATCAGGGTTCATTTAGCGGTTCTAGCAGCAGTAGCAGCTTTTCAAGCAGCCGTC
GTTTTTAA
